>Addgene plasmid #31117 | pSR-puro-Sec5 | addgene partial sequence | sequence record 38380 | MSCV-rev 5'-CAGCGGGGCTGCTAAAGCGCATGC-3'
TCCCCNTACCCGGNTAGAATTCGAACGCTGACGTCATCAACCCGCTCCAAGGAATCGCGGGCCCAGTGTC
ACTAGGCGGGAACACCCAGCGCGCGTGCGCCCTGGCAGGAAGATGGCTGTGAGGGACAGGGGAGTGGCGC
CCTGCAATATTTGCATGTCGCTATGTGTTCTGGGAAATCACCATAAACGTGAAATGTCTTTGGATTTGGG
AATCTTATAAGTTCTGTATGAGACCACAGATCCCCGGTCGGAAAGACAAGGCAGATTTCAAGAGAATCTG
CCTTGTCTTTCCGACCTTTTTAAGCTTATCGATACCGTCGACCTCGAGAGATCGATCTAATTCCGGCGCC
TAGAGAAGGAGTGAGGGCTGGATAAAGGGAGGATCGAGGCGGGGTCGAACGAGGAGGTTCAAGGGGGAGA
GACGGGGCGGATGGAGGAAGAGGAGGCGGAGGCTTANGGTGTACAAAGGGCTTGACCCAGGGAGGGGGGT
CAAAAGCCAAGGCTTCCCAGGTCACGATGTANGGGACCTGGTCTGGGTGTCCATGCGGGCCANGTGAAAA
GACCTTGATCTTAACCTGNNTGATGAGGTCTCGGTTAAAGGTGCCGTCTCNCGGCCATCCNACGTTAAAG
GTTGNCCATTCTGCANAGCANAAGGTAACCCAACGTCTCTTCTTGACATCTACCGACTG
