[The description below was written by a language model from this plasmid's Addgene catalogue record.]
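Description:
pSR-puro-Sec5 is a retroviral RNAi plasmid built on the commercial pSUPER.retro.puro backbone (about 6.3 kb without insert) and designed to knock down human Sec5, the exocyst complex component encoded by EXOC2 (also known as SEC5 or SEC5L1). It is maintained in E. coli as a high-copy plasmid under ampicillin selection. In mammalian cells, puromycin resistance allows selection of stably transduced populations. The insert is a short hairpin RNA cassette targeting a 21-nucleotide sequence in the human Sec5 transcript, introduced by restriction enzyme cloning.

The record has no feature table and does not name the promoter driving the hairpin. pSUPER-family vectors generally use the RNA polymerase III H1 promoter to transcribe a short stem-loop RNA, which the cellular RNAi machinery processes into an siRNA that directs degradation of the target mRNA. That arrangement is therefore expected here but is not stated in the record. As a retroviral vector, the plasmid is meant to be introduced into a packaging cell line that supplies the viral proteins in trans. The region between the long terminal repeats is packaged into replication-defective virus, which integrates into the genome of target cells and gives durable shRNA expression alongside the puromycin marker.

The associated publication examined how the exocyst subunits Sec5 and Exo84 contribute to oncogenic Ras-driven tumorigenesis. This points to use of the construct for stable loss-of-function studies of Sec5 in human cells, particularly in Ras and exocyst signalling and in transformation or tumour growth assays.
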