Addgene plasmid #31117: pSR-puro-Sec5
Depositing lab: Christopher Counter. Depositing organization: Duke University. Publication: Sec5 and Exo84 foster oncogenic ras-mediated tumorigenesis. Issaq SH, Lim KH, Counter CM. Mol Cancer Res. 2010 Feb . 8(2):223-31. 10.1158/1541-7786.MCR-09-0189 PubMed 20145037.
Backbone
  Vector backbone: pSUPER.retro.puro
  Backbone manufacturer: Oligoengine
  Backbone size w/o insert (bp): 6349
  Vector type: Mammalian Expression, Retroviral, RNAi
  Selectable markers: Puromycin
Growth in bacteria
  Bacterial resistance: Ampicillin, 100 μg/mL
  Growth temperature: 37°C
  Growth strain: DH5alpha
  Copy number: High Copy
Gene/Insert
  Gene/Insert name: Sec5 shRNA (alt name: SEC5)
  gRNA/shRNA sequence: GGTCGGAAAGACAAGGCAGAT
  Species: H. sapiens (human)
  Entrez Gene: EXOC2 (a.k.a. SEC5, SEC5L1, Sec5p)
  Cloning method: Restriction Enzyme
  Sequencing primers: 5′ pLXSN 5'
Terms and licenses: Academic/Nonprofit Terms; Industry Terms: Not Available to Industry
Depositor comments: shRNA Sec5 sequence: 5'-GGTCGGAAAGACAAGGCAGAT-3'
How to cite: pSR-puro-Sec5 was a gift from Christopher Counter (Addgene plasmid # 31117 ; http://n2t.net/addgene:31117 ; RRID:Addgene_31117)
